Addgene plasmid #147165: pAc5.1B-lambdaN-HA-DmNot1-3xL-Amut-dsRNAres_P
Purpose: Insect Expression of DmNot1-3xL-Amut-dsRNAres
Depositing lab: Elisa Izaurralde. Depositing organization: Max Planck Institute for Developmental Biology.
Backbone
  Vector backbone: Unknown
  Vector type: Insect Expression
Growth in bacteria
  Bacterial resistance: Ampicillin, 100 μg/mL
  Growth temperature: 37°C
  Growth strain: DH5alpha
  Copy number: Low Copy
Gene/Insert
  Gene/Insert name: DmNot1-3xL-Amut-dsRNAres
  Species: D. melanogaster (fly)
  Mutation: 10 silent mutations and two non silent N605S, K759M compared to the sequence given by NCBI: NM_001103772.2.
  Entrez Gene: Not1 (a.k.a. Dmel_CG34407, CG1874, CG1884, CG34407, Dmel\CG34407, Dmel_CG1874, Dmel_CG1884, NOT, NOT1, anon-EST:Liang-1.29, anon-WO0118547.221, clone 1.29, not1)
  Cloning method: Unknown
Terms and licenses: Academic/Nonprofit Terms; Industry Terms: Not Available to Industry
Depositor comments: Plasmids from this collection were made available to the research community and donated after the lab closed. Please note that the sequence provided by the depositing laboratory may be theoretical/predicted or based on Sanger sequencing results. There may be discrepancies between sequencing results obtained by Addgene and the depositor sequence. If an Addgene verified sequence is not available, please contact before placing your order to request that our lab fully sequence the plasmid.
How to cite: pAc5.1B-lambdaN-HA-DmNot1-3xL-Amut-dsRNAres_P was a gift from Elisa Izaurralde (Addgene plasmid # 147165 ; http://n2t.net/addgene:147165 ; RRID:Addgene_147165)
