[The description below was written by a language model from this plasmid's Addgene catalogue record and pLannotate feature annotations shown in this document.]
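Description:
pAc5.1B-lambdaN-HA-DmNot1-3xL-Amut-dsRNAres_P is an insect-cell expression plasmid of about 13 kb. The catalogue lists the backbone as unknown, although the name and the annotated parts point to a pAc5.1-type vector. It is propagated in E. coli through a ColE1/pUC-family origin and selected with ampicillin via the β-lactamase gene and its bla promoter. The catalogue records it as low copy even though the origin is annotated as a high-copy type. Short fragments annotated as tetracycline resistance and SV40 large T antigen appear to be non-functional backbone remnants.

Expression is driven by the constitutive Drosophila actin 5C promoter and terminated by an SV40 polyadenylation signal. Immediately downstream of the promoter lie a short fragment of the bacteriophage lambda N protein and an HA epitope (annotated as a fragment of a 3xHA tag). These are followed by a long unannotated stretch of roughly 7.5 kb that presumably holds the D. melanogaster Not1 coding sequence, the scaffold subunit of the CCR4-NOT deadenylase complex. A vector-derived V5 tag sits after this region, but the record does not say whether it is in frame with the insert.

The lambda N peptide binds boxB RNA hairpins, so fusions of this kind are generally used to tether a protein to a boxB-containing reporter mRNA and measure its effect on translation or stability, with HA allowing detection. The "dsRNAres" label suggests a version resistant to dsRNA knockdown, suited to complementation after depleting endogenous Not1. The record notes 10 silent mutations plus N605S and K759M relative to the reference. It does not define the "3xL-Amut" changes, and the deposited sequence may be theoretical.
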