Features (pLannotate 1.2.2; 10 found; start..end, strand, type, name):
     56..2568    +  promoter       Ac5 promoter: Drosophila melanogaster actin 5C promoter
   2588..2653    +  CDS            N (fragment): REGN_LAMBD - Experimental evidence at protein level: Swiss-Prot protein existence level 1. Plays a role as a transcriptional antitermination factor that allows the virus to initiate its lytic phase. Activates expression of the delayed viral early genes by modifying host RNA polymerase (RNAP) into a form that is resistant to termination signals. This antitermination function requires the host NusA protein which serves to stabilize the interaction between antitermination protein N and host RNA polymerase. From Escherichia phage lambda (Bacteriophage lambda).
   2678..2704    +  CDS            3xHA (fragment): three tandem HA epitope tags
  10263..10304   +  CDS            V5 tag: epitope tag from simian virus 5
  10404..10538   -  polyA_signal   SV40 poly(A) signal: SV40 polyadenylation signal
  10561..10645   -  CDS            large T antigen (fragment): large T antigen from SV40 (simian virus 40)
  10646..11116   +  CDS            TcR (fragment): tetracycline efflux protein; tet; confers resistance to tetracycline
  11160..11748   -  rep_origin     ori: high-copy-number ColE1/pMB1/pBR322/pUC origin of replication
  11919..12779   -  CDS            AmpR: β-lactamase; bla; confers resistance to ampicillin, carbenicillin, and related antibiotics
  12780..12884   -  promoter       AmpR promoter: bla
>Addgene plasmid #147165 | pAc5.1B-lambdaN-HA-DmNot1-3xL-Amut-dsRNAres_P | depositor full sequence | sequence record 289612 | Full Sequence
CTTCAAGGAATTAATTCTATATTCTAAAAACACAAATGATACTTCTAAAAAAAATCATGAATGGCATCAA
CTCTGAATCAAATCTTTGCAGATGCACCTACTTCTCATTTCCACTGTCACATCATTTTTCCAGATCTCGC
TGCCTGTTATGTGGCCCACAAACCAAGACACGTTTTATGGCCATTAAAGCTGGCTGATCGTCGCCAAACA
CCAAATACATATCAATATGTACATTCGAGAAAGAAGCGATCAAAGAAGCGTCTTCGGGCGAGTAGGAGAA
TGCGGAGGAGAAGGAGAACGAGCTGATCTAGTATCTCTCCACAATCCAATGCCAACTGACCAACTGGCCA
TATTCGGAGCAATTTGAAGCCAATTTCCATCGCCTGGCGATCGCTCCATTCTTGGCTATATGTTTTTCAC
CGTTCCCGGGGCCATTTTCAAAGACTCGTCGGTAAGATAAGATTGTGTCACTCGCTGTCTCTCTTCATTT
GTCGAAGAATGCTGAGGAATTTCGCGATGACGTCGGCGAGTATTTTGAAGAATGAGAATAATTTGTATTT
ATACGAAAATCAGTTAGTGGAATTTTCTACAAAAACATGTTATCTATAGATAATTTTGTTGCAAAATATG
TTGACTATGACAAAGATTGTATGTATATACCTTTAATGTATTCTCATTTTCTTATGTATTTATAATGGCA
ATGATGATACTGATGATATTTTAAGATGATGCCAGACCACAGGCTGATTTCTGCGTCTTTTGCCGAACGC
AGTGCATGTGCGGTTGTTGTTTTTTGGAATAGTTTCAATTTTCGGACTGTCCGCTTTGATTTCAGTTTCT
TGGCTTATTCAAAAAGCAAAGTAAAGCCAAAAAAGCGAGATGGCAATACCAAATGCGGCAAAACGGTAGT
GGAAGGAAAGGGGTGCGGGGCAGCGGAAGGAAGGGTGGGGCGGGGCGTGGCGGGGTCTGTGGCTGGGCGC
GACGTCACCGACGTTGGAGCCACTCCTTTGACCATGTGTGCGTGTGTGTATTATTCGTGTCTCGCCACTC
GCCGGTTGTTTTTTTCTTTTTATCTCGCTCTCTCTAGCGCCATCTCGTACGCATGCTCAACGCACCGCAT
GTTGCCGTGTCCTTTATGCGTCATTTTGGCTCGAAATAGGCAATTATTTAAACAAAGATTAGTCAACGAA
AACGCTAAAATAAATAAGTCTACAATATGGTTACTTATTGCCATGTGTGTGCAGCCAACGATAGCAACAA
AAGCAACAACACAGTGGCTTTCCCTCTTTCACTTTTTGTTTGCAAGCGCGTGCGAGCAAGACGGCACGAC
CGGCAAACGCAATTACGCTGACAAAGAGCAGACGAAGTTTTGGCCGAAAAACATCAAGGCGCCTGATACG
AATGCATTTGCAATAACAATTGCGATATTTAATATTGTTTATGAAGCTGTTTGACTTCAAAACACACAAA
AAAAAAAATAAAACAAATTATTTGAAAGAGAATTAGGAATCGGACAGCTTATCGTTACGGGCTAACAGCA
CACCGAGACGAAATAGCTTACCTGACGTCACAGCCTCTGGAAGAACTGCCGCCAAGCAGAGAGAGAGAGA
AAAAGAGGGAGAGCAGCTTAGACCGCATGTGCTTGTGTGTGAGGCGTCTCTCTCTTCGTCTCCTGTTTGC
GCAAACGCATAGACTGCACTGAGAAAATCGATTACCTATTTTTTATGAATGAATATTTGCACTATTACTA
TTCAAAACTATTAAGATAGCAATCACATTCAATAGCCAAATACTATACCACCTGAGCGATGCAACGAAAT
GATCAATTTGAGCAAAAATGCTGCATATTTAGGACGGCATCATTATAGAAATGCTTCTTGCTGTGTACTT
TTCTCTCGTCTGGCAGCTGTTTCGCCGTTATTGTTAAAACCGGCTTAAGTTAGGTGTGTTTTCTACGACT
AGTGATGCCCCTACTAGAAGATGTGTGTTGCACAAATGTCCCTGAATAACCAATTTGAAGTGCAGATAGC
AGTAAACGTAAGCTAATATGAATATTATTTAACTGTAATGTTTTAATATCGCTGGACATTACTAATAAAC
CCACTATAAACACATGTACATATGTATGTTTTGGCATACAATGAGTAGTTGGGGAAAAAATGTGTAAAAG
CACCGTGACCATCACAGCATAAAGATAACCAGCTGAAGTATCGAATATGAGTAACCCCCAAATTGAATCA
CATGCCGCAACTGATAGGACCCATGGAAGTACACTCTTCATGGCGATATACAAGACACACACAAGCACGA
ACACCCAGTTGCGGAGGAAATTCTCCGTAAATGAAAACCCAATCGGCGAACAATTCATACCCATATATGG
TAAAAGTTTTGAACGCGACTTGAGAGCGGAGAGCATTGCGGCTGATAAGGTTTTAGCGCTAAGCGGGCTT
TATAAAACGGGCTGCGGGACCAGTTTTCATATCACTACCGTTTGAGTTCTTGTGCTGTGTGGATACTCCT
CCCGACACAAAGCCGCTCCATCAGCCAGCAGTCGTCTAATCCAGAGACCCCGGATCGGGGTACCAACATG
GACGCACAAACACGACGACGTGAGCGTCGCGCTGAGAAACAAGCTCAATGGAAAGCTGCAAACGGTGGAT
CTCCTCCACATATGGCTTACCCATACGATGTTCCAGATTACGCTCCTCCAAGCTTAATTAAGATGAACGT
AGAGAGCCAACTGAAGACACCGCCAACGCACATTCGAAATCTGGTCAAGCACGTGAACAAGCGAAATTTT
AATGAGAGCAGCGAGCAAATAAATCAGTTCGTTAAAGAGCACGGCCTGGAAGCGGATCGCAGCAGCCTGC
GCCACCTGTTCTCCGTGATCAACTTCAGCGATCTCGTGCCATCAGTTACGGTCCAGCTGCAGGCGAAGCT
CCTGGGCATCCAGTTGGAGCGTCAGCTTCACAGTTCATCGTTTGTGTCCAACATCTGCTACGCTTTTGAC
CAGTTCTTCGCCAGCAACCAGAAGTCCCTGAAGCCTGTTGCGGTAGCGGATCTCGTTGGCCAGGTCGCCC
GACTGACCGGCATCAACAAGGTTTGTGAGTGCGTCTTTGCCTTGGCCTTGACCCACTCCTCGTACACAGA
ACTCAAACATTCTGCCAGGAACAACCTAAAAGGTAGCCTCAGCGAACTTATAGACTCTTACTTGGGTAAT
AAAGGCACCGGCCCAGCCGACAGCGGTCTCCGGGAGATCTCCTTCGATCTACTGCAGTATTTGCTGTGCT
GCCTTAGCGAGTACGTACAACCGCAGGTGGAAGCACAGTTTTTGATCAAGCTTCGTGAGGAGTTTCCGCG
CCAGGCGGTACCGCTGGTTCTAGCGCCGTTCCTTTACGGCTCGACGACGGCGACGATTGCGGGAGCAGGT
GCCAGCGAAACGGATGCGGAGGCCGAAGCGACGACTAATAGCAACAGCTCCAGTTTCGAAGCAGATGCTT
TGAACGAGGTGGGAATCGAGGATATTTATGACCATTTAAGCGAGATAATATTCACCAACCAGGGCAAAAA
TAATATTATGGACACATCTTGGATTAATCTAATCCTTGAAATCGGTTATGAATTTACATCGAGCGTTGAA
GAGTGTAAGAATCATTTGTGTTCCCGCGAGCGAGAACGCGCTGAGCTCCAGTCCAAAGATGTCGCCAAGA
TCGTGGGTCTTATGTGCCGACGGCACTCCTCCCTGCTCGATTGTAATGTGAATCTACCGACGCCGGCGAA
CTTCTGGCCTGGTCAGGGACAGGGCGGTGGCAGCAACAGCAGTGGCTCTTCGCAGACACAAATCACTCCG
CAGCAACAGAACCCGGGCAGCAGTAACAACAACGATGGCAGCGATGGCAATTCGTCCAGTGATAAGAAGG
ACAAGAAGGAGACGACGGAGGCCACGCAAACTTGGAAGCCAGATGTCTTTGTGCAGGCGCTCAAGGAGGT
GGTGCCTCAGCTCAACTGGAAGGACGTGTGCATGGAACTTGATCATCCCGAGTTCGTGCTGAAGGATCGC
ATCGGTTTGGAGCTTTTGCTCACCATCCTTCGGCTGGCCACTGGCTCTAACATATTTCCACATCCAGAAT
GCATTTACCGTCACTGGGCAAACACGGAAGGTCAGCTGTCGCTTATCGCGACAATGCTGAAGAACCCGGA
TCTCTTTTCCTTCGCCGACTTTGTATTTAGCCAGCCAGCGTTGGATGTGCTTAAGACAGCTCCGGATGCG
GACAATAAGGAGATCTCGTCCTGGAAGTCGCTTCACCTGGTGGAGGTGCTGCTCTCCATTGCGGACAAGG
GATACTATACGCAGGTCCATGAGCTATTCAAGTTCCCAGCGCAGAACTGTCCCGATGTGCTATTTTTGGC
CTTATTGAACACAAGTCCGCCTATGACGCCACTGCGTCAGGATCTGTTTAACCAACTGATACCAACGTTC
CTTGGCAACCATCCCAACTCGAACGTGATCTTGGCCAGCGCCTGGAGCTCGAACAGCTTCCAACTTCGTT
CCAATATCATGAATGCTATGTCCGAGTGGTATCTCCGAGGCAATGAGTTCGATCAGGTGAAACTGTCGCG
CATCCTGGATCTTGCCCAGGATTTAAAAGCGCTATCAGCGCTGCTCAACGCCCGTTCATTTTTATTCATT
ATCGACCTGGCTTGCCTTGCCTCTCGGCGCGAGTACCTGAAGCTGGAAAAGTGGCTTACCGATAAAATTC
GCGAACATGGAGAGCCTTTTATGCAGGCTATAATCAAGGTTCTGCACCGCCGCTGCCCGCAGGTTATCAA
CGCCAAAGTGCCAGAGGATCAGCTGCCTCCCAAGCAGGCGCAGCTTTTGCCCGAGACAGTTACAACCATG
ATCAACTGTCTGCAAACGTGCATCAATAACTGCATGCAGCCGGAGATGGTCGAAGTCATCATGCAAATGA
CCGCGAACGTGGCGATTATGGCTAACATGGCGCGTGCCCAACAGCAGCAGCAGCCAGGATTGGTTCCGCC
GCCTCCACCAACAATTCTGCGCGGCCATCGTGGTATGGATCTGCCTGGAGGCATAGTCCCTCCGCCACCG
CAGCAACCGTTCTCCGGAAACCTCAACGCGCAGATGTTTGGACCAGGAATGGATCCGCTAACGAATATGT
CCAACAACTTAGCCGGCCTCAACCTCAGCGGCCCGAACGGAGCATTTAATTTTGGAAACATGCTAACTTC
TCCATCGCGTCTGATGACTCCGGGAGCCAATCCCTATCCGCTGAACCTCATGCAGATGCCGCAGGCTCCG
CCACCACCCAACGTAGGAAACCTAGGCCGCATGCTGCCAGGGGGTCCACAACAGCAGACTCCAACGCCGA
CTCCAACGGCCCCCAATCCAAACAACCCTGTGATGGCCGATCTCCAGATACCTGTGTCAAAGGAAGTTGA
AGACGAGGTCAACTCATACTTTCAGCGCATCTACAACCACCAGCCGAATCCAACGCTGTCCATCGATGAA
GTGCTGGACATTTTGCAAAGATTTAAAGAGTCAAGTAACCGGCGCGAGCAGGAAGTCTTTTTGTGCATGC
TGCGCAATCTGTTCGAGGAATATCGCTTTTTCTGTCAATACCCAGAGAAAGAGCTACAGATTACTGCGCA
GCTATTTGGTGGCATTATTGATCGTAACCTGGTGCCCACTTTTGTTGCACTGGGCCTTTCTCTGCGCTGT
GTCTTGGATGCCCTCCGCAAGCCCGATGGATCTAAGCTTTACTATTTCGGTGTGACGGCACTGGACAGAT
TCAGAACTCGATTGCACACCTACAACAAATACTGCGAGCATATCCGCTCCATTCCTCACTTCTCTGACTT
CCCGCCGCACCTTATTCAGTATGTGGAATACGGAATGCACGGCCAGGAGCCGCCGCCGCAGAAGTTGATT
GGACTCAGCAATACGATTCCTTCGGCGATATCTAGCGGACCAGGAACGGAACCAATTTACAGGAATAGCT
CCATGTTAGGTAATATGCCCGCTGCCACCCCGGGATCGGGACCGAAATCAAACGCTGCTGTATCGCATGC
CACGAGAATGAAGTCCATCGCCAATGCCACCAATATCGACACACTTTTGGTGGCCAACCAGGAAGAGAAA
GTGACTGTGCCACCAGAGCCTGTGCAGGACAAAACTGCCTTTATTTTCAACAACTTGAGCCAGCTGAACA
TACCGCAGAAGTGCGATGAGATAAAGGAGATTATGACCAAGGAGTATTGGCCGTGGCTAGCGCAATATCT
GGTCCTCAAACGCGCATCAATGGAGTTCAACTTCCACACACTATATTACAACTTTTTGGATGCCCTTAAA
AACGGCGAGATCAACCGATTCGTAACCAAAGAGACCCTACGCAACATCAAGGTACTCTTGCGCTCCGATA
AGGGAGTTATTAATTTCTCCGATCGAAGTCTGTTGAAGAACCTCGGACACTGGTTGGGCATGATGACCTT
AGGTCGCAATCGCCCCATCCTGCAGTTGGATCTGGATGCTAAATCCGCTGCGGCTGAGGCTTACCACAAG
GGCCAGCAGGAACTGCTTTTTGTGGTTCCTTTCGTAGCCAAGATCCTTGAGTCATCCGCCAAGTCTCGCA
TCTTCCGATCGCCCAATCCATGGACAATGGGTATCATGTACGTGCTTGCTGAGCTTCACCAGGAGCCAGA
CCTTAAGCTGAACCTGAAGTTTGAAATCGAAGTACTCTGCAAAACACTTAATCTGGAGTTGGCCAAGTTG
CGACAAGTGATCTACCTGAAGGATCCCAATCGAACTCACCGGATTGAAGAGCAGATGTCGCAACCAAAAC
CGAAACAACTTGAGCCAGTGGCTTCTGCGCCAGCTCTACCGCGTGAACAGCAATCCCCGGCACAACCTCC
GCCACCACCACAACAGCAGCAACCACCGCAGCAGCAGGTACCTCCACCGCCATCCTCTGCGGACGTGGAC
GCCCAAAATGCGGCCGCTATGATGATGGCAGCGGGCGGAGCTAATAGTACTCCTGGATCGGTATCTTCGC
CCAATCTACCCACCGATTCCAGCCAGGTGGCACTACCGCCACCAGAGCCGCGCTATTCATACGTGGACGT
AAACGTGAGCAACTTCCAGCTTATTGGTCAGCAGTTGGTACTGCCACCCAATACTCCGTTCCTGCACGCC
AATCCCGGAATCAAACACATGGTCGTCAACGCCGTGGAGCGCACGATAACCGACTGGTTGCAGCCTATTG
TGGACCGAAGCATCCGCATTGCCTGTGCCACCACCGAGCAGATCATCCGCAAGGACTTCGCCCTGGATGC
TGACGAGAACCGAATGCGCACTGCCGCTCATCAGATGGTACGAAACCTTGCCGCCGGCATGGCCATGATT
ACCGGTAAGGATGAGATAGCGCGTGCTATTAGCCAGAATCTGCACAAGGCCTTGCTGTCGGGTCTAAATG
GGATGCCCAGCATGGCTGAGATCCAAGCTGCTGCTATGCAGTTAGCCAGCGAAAATGTTGAGCTAGTTTG
CGCTTTCATTCAGAAAACATCTGCTGAAAAGGCAGCCGCAGAGATCGATAGGCGTCTAAGCACCGATTTC
GAGACCAGAAAAATTGCTCGTGAAGAGGGCAACCGCTTTGTGGACGCCCAGATCCTCACCTATCAACAGG
AGCGTCTTCCAGAAGCAGTGCGCATCAAGGTGGGCGCGGCTCCAGCTACACTTTATGCTGTGTACTCGGA
GTTCGCTAGAAGCATACCTGGCTTCCAGCAGATGAGCGATCGCGATATTGCCCTGTTTGTGCCCAAGCCG
ACGGATTTGTCTCAGCCAAATGTGTTTGCTAATGATGATAGCATGGTATACGGGGAACTGGCTAGCAAAA
TGGAGGCCTTCATGAACACGGCAATCGGAGTGCCGACACTCCAGATCCAGGCTAGCAAGATGCACATGCT
ACTCAACGCCCTGATAGCGACGCGTCGACTGCGTGACCAAGAGTCTGCCTTTAATCTGCTGACCCGCGCG
GTCGAGGGTTTGACCGAAGGATTGGTCAATATGCATGAAAACATGGAGCAAATGAAGATGTACCAAAACA
TCCATCTCCGTATCCTTGGCTTGCTGAACAACAGTTTCGGTGCTCCAAACACAGAGCGAGCGGTAACAAA
GTGTTTCTTCGATATCCGAGAGGAGGTGCGATATAACGTGGAGGCAGCTCGCGCTTTGATTACGTCGCAC
TTTGTCAATCTGAATCAGTTTGACGGAATGCTACGCGACTGCATGGACAACGGAAACAATTATGTGGCTA
TATCGTTCGGTATCGCACTGCTGGAGCGCCTCATCATGGACGATCGAGTGATTAATATTGTTTCGGACAA
CGAATTCATGGCAACTGTTGAGCTGCTAGGTAGGCTGACCCAACACCGTCACCGCTACCCCGAGTGTATC
GTCAACGCCATCGACACCCTGTGGTCCGGCAATTTCAATAGCTCCTCCGATTATTCCCCCTTTAATGGAA
ACGACCGCTATCTGAGCGGCGCTAGCCACTATATTCATAGCGGAATGCACCATGTCCGCTCGTGTGACAC
CGACGACCCCCCCGGACTCCAGGAAAAAACCGAATTCTTGTTGAAAGACTGGGTGGCCTTGTATACCCAG
CAAAATCAACAATCGACCCGTGACGCCCGTAATTTTGGCGCCTTCGTGCAAAAAATGAATACCTACGGCA
TTTTGAAGACCGATGATCTGATTACGCGCTTCTTTCGTCAAGCTACCCATATCTGTACCGACGTCGTCTA
TCGTATGTTTGCTGAACCCAGCCTTCCCATTAATCAAGCTAAGAATAAAATTTTTCAATGGATTGACGCC
TTTGTGCACTTGATCGCCATGCTGGTCCGCCATTCGGGAGAGGCCGGCAACCCCACGACGAAAATTAATT
TGCTCAATAAAGTCTTGGGAATCGTCTTGGGCACCTTGATCAAAGATCACGAAATGCGCGGAGTGTCCTT
TCAACAAGTGGGATATCACCGTTTTTTTATGATGTTGTTTATGGAATTGTGTACCGCTGACGTCATCCTG
GAAAGCTTGATGCATAGCATCGTCAGCGCTTTTGCTTACACATATCACTTGTTGAATCCCAGCGTGGCTC
CGGGATTCTGCTTTGCTTGGTTGGAGCTCATTTCGCATCGCGTCTTCCTGGGCCGCATCCTGGTCCAAAT
TCCCGGGCAAAAGGGCTGGCCACTTTACGCTCAATTGCTGCAGGACCTTTTTAAATATCTTGCGCCCTTC
TTACGCAACACTGAGCTCGGCAAACCAGTCCAGCTTTTGTACAAGGGGACGCTACGTGTTCTGCTCGTTC
TGCTTCACGACTTCCCGGAGTTCTTGTGCGACTATCATTTTGGGTTCTGTGACACCATCCCGCCCAATTG
CGTCCAGATGCGTAACATCATCCTGTCGGCGTTTCCGCGCAACATGCGCTTGCCCGATCCCTTCACGCCC
AACCTAAAAGTGGACATGCTGTCGGACAGTAGTAATGCGCCTAAGGTGCTCAGTAGCTACATTATGAACA
TCCAGCCCGCGAACTTTAAGAAGGATTTGGACTCGTACCTCAAGGCCCGGGCGCCAGTTACTTTTCTATC
GGAATTACGTGGTCACTTGCAGGTGACAAGCGAGCCAGGAACTCGTTACAACATGGCGCTGATGAATGCT
CTGGTCATGTATGTGGGAACTCAGGCGATTGCTTTGATCAGAAACAAAAACTTTGTGCCCAACACCTCGA
ACATAGCACACAGCGCCCACATGGATATCTTCCAGAATCTTGCTGTTGACTTGGATACGGAGGGTCGCTA
TCTGTTCTTGAATGCGATTGCGAACCAGTTGCGCTATCCCAACAGCCACACGCACTACTTCAGCTGTGCG
GTGCTGCATCTGTTTGCCGAGGCCAACTCGGAGGCAATTCAGGAGCAGATCACTCGCGTACTTCTGGAAC
GATTGATCGTGAACCGCCCGCATCCTTGGGGACTGTTGATCACTTTTATTGAGCTGATCAAAAATCCCAT
CTACAAGTTCTGGGACCATGACTTTGTGCACTGTGCGCCAGAGATCACCAAGCTCTTTGAATCGGTGGCC
CGTTCCTGTCTGGCCAAGTCGAACGTCACCCAGCAGTTGAACATGCCCGTCGTCGATGGCGAGGGCCAGG
AGGTAGCCACCATCAACTGATCTAGAGGGCCCGCGGTTCGAAGGTAAGCCTATCCCTAACCCTCTCCTCG
GTCTCGATTCTACGCGTACCGGTCATCATCACCATCACCATTGAGTTTAAACCCGCTGATCAGCCTCGAC
TGTGCCTTCTAAGGCCTGAGCTCGCTGATCAGCCTCGATCGAGGATCCAGACATGATAAGATACATTGAT
GAGTTTGGACAAACCACAACTAGAATGCAGTGAAAAAAATGCTTTATTTGTGAAATTTGTGATGCTATTG
CTTTATTTGTAACCATTATAAGCTGCAATAAACAAGTTAACAACAACAATTGCATTCATTTTATGTTTCA
GGTTCAGGGGGAGGTGTGGGAGGTTTTTTAAAGCAAGTAAAACCTCTACAAATGTGGTATGGCTGATTAT
GATCAGTCGACCGATGCCCTTGAGAGCCTTCAACCCAGTCAGCTCCTTCCGGTGGGCGCGGGGCATGACT
ATCGTCGCCGCACTTATGACTGTCTTCTTTATCATGCAACTCGTAGGACAGGTGCCGGCAGCGCTCTGGG
TCATTTTCGGCGAGGACCGCTTTCGCTGGAGCGCGACGATGATCGGCCTGTCGCTTGCGGTATTCGGAAT
CTTGCACGCCCTCGCTCAAGCCTTCGTCACTGGTCCCGCCACCAAACGTTTCGGCGAGAAGCAGGCCATT
ATCGCCGGCATGGCGGCCGACGCGCTGGGCTACGTCTTGCTGGCGTTCGCGACGCGAGGCTGGATGGCCT
TCCCCATTATGATTCTTCTCGCTTCCGGCGGCATCGGGATGCCCGCGTTGCAGGCCATGCTGTCCAGGCA
GGTAGATGACGACCATCAGGGACAGCTTCAAGGATCGCTCGCGGCTCTTACCAGCCAGCAAAAGGCCAGG
AACCGTAAAAAGGCCGCGTTGCTGGCGTTTTTCCATAGGCTCCGCCCCCCTGACGAGCATCACAAAAATC
GACGCTCAAGTCAGAGGTGGCGAAACCCGACAGGACTATAAAGATACCAGGCGTTTCCCCCTGGAAGCTC
CCTCGTGCGCTCTCCTGTTCCGACCCTGCCGCTTACCGGATACCTGTCCGCCTTTCTCCCTTCGGGAAGC
GTGGCGCTTTCTCAATGCTCACGCTGTAGGTATCTCAGTTCGGTGTAGGTCGTTCGCTCCAAGCTGGGCT
GTGTGCACGAACCCCCCGTTCAGCCCGACCGCTGCGCCTTATCCGGTAACTATCGTCTTGAGTCCAACCC
GGTAAGACACGACTTATCGCCACTGGCAGCAGCCACTGGTAACAGGATTAGCAGAGCGAGGTATGTAGGC
GGTGCTACAGAGTTCTTGAAGTGGTGGCCTAACTACGGCTACACTAGAAGGACAGTATTTGGTATCTGCG
CTCTGCTGAAGCCAGTTACCTTCGGAAAAAGAGTTGGTAGCTCTTGATCCGGCAAACAAACCACCGCTGG
TAGCGGTGGTTTTTTTGTTTGCAAGCAGCAGATTACGCGCAGAAAAAAAGGATCTCAAGAAGATCCTTTG
ATCTTTTCTACGGGGTCTGACGCTCAGTGGAACGAAAACTCACGTTAAGGGATTTTGGTCATGAGATTAT
CAAAAAGGATCTTCACCTAGATCCTTTTAAATTAAAAATGAAGTTTTAAATCAATCTAAAGTATATATGA
GTAAACTTGGTCTGACAGTTACCAATGCTTAATCAGTGAGGCACCTATCTCAGCGATCTGTCTATTTCGT
TCATCCATAGTTGCCTGACTCCCCGTCGTGTAGATAACTACGATACGGGAGGGCTTACCATCTGGCCCCA
GTGCTGCAATGATACCGCGAGACCCACGCTCACCGGCTCCAGATTTATCAGCAATAAACCAGCCAGCCGG
AAGGGCCGAGCGCAGAAGTGGTCCTGCAACTTTATCCGCCTCCATCCAGTCTATTAATTGTTGCCGGGAA
GCTAGAGTAAGTAGTTCGCCAGTTAATAGTTTGCGCAACGTTGTTGCCATTGCTGCAGGCATCGTGGTGT
CACGCTCGTCGTTTGGTATGGCTTCATTCAGCTCCGGTTCCCAACGATCAAGGCGAGTTACATGATCCCC
CATGTTGTGCAAAAAAGCGGTTAGCTCCTTCGGTCCTCCGATCGTTGTCAGAAGTAAGTTGGCCGCAGTG
TTATCACTCATGGTTATGGCAGCACTGCATAATTCTCTTACTGTCATGCCATCCGTAAGATGCTTTTCTG
TGACTGGTGAGTACTCAACCAAGTCATTCTGAGAATAGTGTATGCGGCGACCGAGTTGCTCTTGCCCGGC
GTCAACACGGGATAATACCGCGCCACATAGCAGAACTTTAAAAGTGCTCATCATTGGAAAACGTTCTTCG
GGGCGAAAACTCTCAAGGATCTTACCGCTGTTGAGATCCAGTTCGATGTAACCCACTCGTGCACCCAACT
GATCTTCAGCATCTTTTACTTTCACCAGCGTTTCTGGGTGAGCAAAAACAGGAAGGCAAAATGCCGCAAA
AAAGGGAATAAGGGCGACACGGAAATGTTGAATACTCATACTCTTCCTTTTTCAATATTATTGAAGCATT
TATCAGGGTTATTGTCTCATGAGCGGATACATATTTGAATGTATTTAGAAAAATAAACAAATAGGGGTTC
CGCGCACATTTCCCCGAAAAGTGCCACCTGACGTCTAAGAAACCATTATTATCATGACATTAACCTATAA
AAATAGGCGTATCACGAGGCCCTTTCGT
